>Addgene plasmid #74309 | pcDNA3.0-TRPV4-p2A-ferritin-p2A-mCherry | depositor full sequence | sequence record 153122 | Full plasmid sequence
GACGGATCGGGAGATCTCCCGATCCCCTATGGTCGACTCTCAGTACAATCTGCTCTGATGCCGCATAGTT
AAGCCAGTATCTGCTCCCTGCTTGTGTGTTGGAGGTCGCTGAGTAGTGCGCGAGCAAAATTTAAGCTACA
ACAAGGCAAGGCTTGACCGACAATTGCATGAAGAATCTGCTTAGGGTTAGGCGTTTTGCGCTGCTTCGCG
ATGTACGGGCCAGATATACGCGTTGACATTGATTATTGACTAGTTATTAATAGTAATCAATTACGGGGTC
ATTAGTTCATAGCCCATATATGGAGTTCCGCGTTACATAACTTACGGTAAATGGCCCGCCTGGCTGACCG
CCCAACGACCCCCGCCCATTGACGTCAATAATGACGTATGTTCCCATAGTAACGCCAATAGGGACTTTCC
ATTGACGTCAATGGGTGGACTATTTACGGTAAACTGCCCACTTGGCAGTACATCAAGTGTATCATATGCC
AAGTACGCCCCCTATTGACGTCAATGACGGTAAATGGCCCGCCTGGCATTATGCCCAGTACATGACCTTA
TGGGACTTTCCTACTTGGCAGTACATCTACGTATTAGTCATCGCTATTACCATGGTGATGCGGTTTTGGC
AGTACATCAATGGGCGTGGATAGCGGTTTGACTCACGGGGATTTCCAAGTCTCCACCCCATTGACGTCAA
TGGGAGTTTGTTTTGGCACCAAAATCAACGGGACTTTCCAAAATGTCGTAACAACTCCGCCCCATTGACG
CAAATGGGCGGTAGGCGTGTACGGTGGGAGGTCTATATAAGCAGAGCTCTCTGGCTAACTAGAGAACCCA
CTGCTTACTGGCTTATCGAAATTAATACGACTCACTATAGGGAGACCCAAGCTTGGTACCGCCACCATGG
CAGATCCTGGTGATGGCCCCCGTGCAGCGCCTGGGGATGTGGCTGAGCCCCCTGGAGACGAGAGTGGCAC
TTCTGGTGGGGAGGCCTTCCCCCTCTCTTCCCTGGCCAACCTGTTTGAGGGAGAGGAAGGCTCCTCTTCT
CTTTCACCAGTGGATGCTAGCCGCCCTGCTGGCCCCGGGGATGGACGTCCAAACCTGCGTATGAAGTTCC
AGGGCGCTTTCCGCAAGGGGGTTCCCAACCCCATTGACCTGCTGGAGTCCACCCTGTATGAGTCCTCAGT
AGTGCCTGGGCCCAAGAAAGCGCCCATGGATTCGTTGTTCGACTATGGCACTTACCGGCACCACCCCAGT
GACAACAAGAGATGGAGGAGGAAGGTCGTAGAGAAGCAGCCACAGAGCCCCAAAGCTCCCGCCCCCCAGC
CACCCCCCATCCTCAAAGTCTTCAACCGGCCCATCCTCTTTGACATCGTGTCCCGGGGCTCCACTGCCGA
CCTGGACGGACTGCTCTCCTACTTGCTGACCCACAAGAAGCGCCTGACTGATGAGGAGTTCCGGGAACCA
TCCACAGGGAAGACCTGCCTGCCCAAGGCACTTCTGAACTTAAGCAATGGCCGAAACGACACCATCCCAG
TGTTGCTGGACATTGCGGAACGCACGGGCAACATGCGGGAGTTCATCAACTCGCCCTTCAGAGACATCTA
CTACCGAGGGCAGACGGCACTGCACATCGCCATTGAACGGCGCTGCAAGCATTACGTGGAGCTCCTGGTG
GCCCAGGGAGCCGATGTGCACGCGCAGGCCCGAGGGCGGTTCTTCCAGCCCAAGGATGAGGGTGGCTACT
TCTACTTTGGGGAGCTGCCCTTGTCCTTGGCAGCCTGCACCAACCAGCCGCACATCGTCAACTACCTGAC
AGAGAACCCTCACAAGAAAGCCGATATGAGGCGACAGGACTCCAGAGGCAACACGGTGCTCCACGCGCTG
GTGGCCATCGCTGACAACACCCGAGAGAACACCAAGTTTGTCACCAAGATGTATGACCTGTTGCTTCTCA
AGTGCTCCCGCCTCTTCCCAGACAGCAACCTGGAGACTGTGCTTAACAATGACGGTCTTTCGCCCCTCAT
GATGGCTGCCAAGACTGGCAAGATCGGGGTCTTTCAGCACATCATCCGACGGGAGGTGACAGATGAGGAC
ACACGGCACCTGTCTCGCAAGTTCAAGGACTGGGCCTACGGGCCTGTGTATTCTTCTCTCTACGACCTCT
CCTCCCTGGATACGTGCGGGGAGGAAGTGTCCGTGCTGGAGATCCTGGTTTACAACAGCAAGATCGAGAA
CCGCCATGAGATGCTGGCTGTGGAGCCCATTAACGAACTGCTGAGGGACAAGTGGCGTAAGTTCGGGGCC
GTGTCCTTCTACATCAACGTTGTCTCCTATCTGTGTGCCATGGTCATCTTCACCCTCACAGCCTACTATC
AGCCACTGGAGGGCACGCCACCCTACCCTTACCGTACCACGGTGGACTACCTGAGGCTGGCTGGTGAGGT
CATCACGCTCCTCACAGGAGTCCTGTTCTTCTTTACCAGTATCAAAGACTTGTTCATGAAGAAATGCCCT
GGAGTGAATTCTCTCTTCGTCGATGGCTCCTTCCAGTTGCTCTACTTCATCTACTCAGTGCTGGTGGTTG
TGTCTGCGGCGCTCTACCTGGCAGGGATCGAGGCCTATCTGGCTGTGATGGTCTTTGCCCTGGTCCTGGG
CTGGATGAATGCCCTTTACTTCACCCGTGGGCTGAAGCTGACAGGGACCTACAGCATCATGATTCAGAAG
ATCCTCTTCAAAGATCTCTTCCGCTTTCTGCTGGTCTACCTGCTTTTTATGATTGGCTATGCCTCAGCTC
TGGTCACCCTCCTGAATCCGTGCACCAACATGAAGGTCTGTAACGAGGACCAGAGCAACTGCACGGTGCC
CTCATACCCCGCGTGCCGGGACAGCGAGACCTTCAGCGCCTTCCTACTGGACCTCTTCAAGCTCACCATC
GGCATGGGCGACCTGGAGATGCTGAGCAGCGCTAAGTACCCCGTGGTCTTCATTCTCCTGCTGGTTACCT
ACATCATCCTCACCTTCGTGCTCCTGCTGAACATGCTCATCGCCCTCATGGGTGAGACCGTGGGCCAGGT
GTCCAAGGAGAGCAAGCACATCTGGAAGCTGCAGTGGGCCACCACCATCCTGGACATCGAGCGCTCCTTC
CCTGTGTTCCTGAGGAAGGCCTTCCGCTCCGGAGAGATGGTGACAGTGGGCAAGAGCTCGGATGGCACTC
CAGACCGCAGGTGGTGCTTCAGGGTGGACGAGGTGAACTGGTCTCACTGGAACCAGAACCTGGGCATCAT
TAACGAGGACCCCGGCAAGAGCGAGATCTACCAGTACTATGGCTTCTCCCATACCATGGGGCGCCTCCGC
AGGGATCGCTGGTCCTCAGTGGTGCCCCGCGTGGTGGAGCTGAACAAGAACTCAGGCACAGATGAAGTGG
TGGTCCCCCTGGATAACCTAGGGAACCCCAACTGTGACGGCCACCAGCAAGGTTATGCTCCCAAGTGGAG
GGCGGAGGACGCACCACTGGATTACAAGGACGATGACGATAAGGGATCCGGCAGCGGCGCCACCAACTTC
AGCCTGCTGAAGCAGGCCGGCGACGTGGAGGAGAACCCCGGCCCCCTCGAGTCCGGAGCACGGGGCGGGG
GCGGTTCTGATTATAAGGACGACGACGACAAAGGAGGAGGCGGCTCCTCTCGGGTTATGGGCTCCCAGAT
TCGTCAGAATTATTCCACCGACGTGGAGGCAGCCGTCAACAGCCTGGTCAATTTGTACCTGCAGGCCTCC
TACACCTACCTCTCTCTGGGCTTCTATTTCGACCGCGATGATGTGGCTCTGGAAGGCGTGAGCCACTTCT
TCCGCGAATTGGCCGAGGAGAAGCGCGAGGGCTACGAGCGTCTCCTGAAGATGCAAAACCAGCGTGGCGG
CCGCGCTCTCTTCCAGGACATCAAGAAGCCAGCTGAAGATGAGTGGGGTAAAACCCCAGACGCCATGAAA
GCTGCCATGGCCCTGGAGAAAAAGCTGAACCAGGCCCTTTTGGATCTTCATGCCCTGGGTTCTGCCCGCA
CGGACCCCCATCTCTGTGACTTCCTGGAGACTCACTTCCTAGATGAGGAAGTGAAGCTTATCAAGAAGAT
GGGTGACCACCTGACCAACCTCCACAGGCTGGGTGGCCCGGAGGCTGGGCTGGGCGAGTATCTCTTCGAA
AGGCTCACTCTCAAGCACGACGCCCGCGGCGGCGGCGGCTCCGATTATAAAGATGATGATGATAAAGGCG
GCGGCGGCTCCTCCCGCGTC
[549 nt withheld, positions 4291-4839]
GCACGCGGGGGTGGCGGGAGCGACTATAAAGACGACGATGACAAAGGGGGTGGAGGCTCCTCCCGAGTGG
CTAGCGGCAGCGGCGCCACGAACTTCTCTCTGTTAAAGCAAGCAGGAGACGTGGAAGAAAACCCCGGTCC
CGGATCCGTGAGCAAGGGCGAGGAGGATAACATGGCCATCATCAAGGAGTTCATGCGCTTCAAGGTGCAC
ATGGAGGGCTCCGTGAACGGCCACGAGTTCGAGATCGAGGGCGAGGGCGAGGGCCGCCCCTACGAGGGCA
CCCAGACCGCCAAGCTGAAGGTGACCAAGGGTGGCCCCCTGCCCTTCGCCTGGGACATCCTGTCCCCTCA
GTTCATGTACGGCTCCAAGGCCTACGTGAAGCACCCCGCCGACATCCCCGACTACTTGAAGCTGTCCTTC
CCCGAGGGCTTCAAGTGGGAGCGCGTGATGAACTTCGAGGACGGCGGCGTGGTGACCGTGACCCAGGACT
CCTCCCTGCAGGACGGCGAGTTCATCTACAAGGTGAAGCTGCGCGGCACCAACTTCCCCTCCGACGGCCC
CGTAATGCAGAAGAAGACCATGGGCTGGGAGGCCTCCTCCGAGCGGATGTACCCCGAGGACGGCGCCCTG
AAGGGCGAGATCAAGCAGAGGCTGAAGCTGAAGGACGGCGGCCACTACGACGCTGAGGTCAAGACCACCT
ACAAGGCCAAGAAGCCCGTGCAGCTGCCCGGCGCCTACAACGTCAACATCAAGTTGGACATCACCTCCCA
CAACGAGGACTACACCATCGTGGAACAGTACGAACGCGCCGAGGGCCGCCACTCCACCGGCGGCATGGAC
GAGCTGTACAAGTAAGGGCCCTATTCTATAGTGTCACCTAAATGCTAGAGCTCGCTGATCAGCCTCGACT
GTGCCTTCTAGTTGCCAGCCATCTGTTGTTTGCCCCTCCCCCGTGCCTTCCTTGACCCTGGAAGGTGCCA
CTCCCACTGTCCTTTCCTAATAAAATGAGGAAATTGCATCGCATTGTCTGAGTAGGTGTCATTCTATTCT
GGGGGGTGGGGTGGGGCAGGACAGCAAGGGGGAGGATTGGGAAGACAATAGCAGGCATGCTGGGGATGCG
GTGGGCTCTATGGCTTCTGAGGCGGAAAGAACCAGCTGGGGCTCTAGGGGGTATCCCC
[124 nt withheld, positions 6018-6141]
C
[32 nt withheld, positions 6143-6174]
CA
[57 nt withheld, positions 6177-6233]
A
[49 nt withheld, positions 6235-6283]
CCTTTGACGTTGGAGTCCACGTTCTTT
[37 nt withheld, positions 6311-6347]
ACCCTATCTCGGTCTATTCTTTTGATTTATAAGGGATTTTGGGGATTTCGGCCTATTGGTTAAAAAATGA
GCTGATTTAACAAAAATTTAACGCGAATTAATTCTGTGGAATGTGTGTCAGTTAGGGTGTGGAAAGTCCC
CAGGCTCCCCAGGCAGGCAGAAGTATGCAAAGCATGCATCTCAATTAGTCAGCAACCAGGTGTGGAAAGT
CCCCAGGCTCCCCAGCAGGCAGAAGTATGCAAAGCATGCATCTCAATTAGTCAGCAACCATAGTCCCGCC
CCTAACTCCGCCCATCCCGCCCCTAACTCCGCCCAGTTCCGCCCATTCTCCGCCCCATGGCTGACTAATT
TTTTTTATTTATGCAGAGGCCGAGGCCGCCTCTGCCTCTGAGCTATTCCAGAAGTAGTGAGGAGGCTTTT
TTGGAGGCCTAGGCTTTTGCAAAAAGCTCCCGGGAGCTTGTATATCCATTTTCGGATCTGATCAAGAGAC
AGGATGAGGATCGTTTCGCATGATTGAACAAGATGGATTGCACGCAGGTTCTCCGGCCGCTTGGGTGGAG
AGGCTATTCGGCTATGACTGGGCACAACAGACAATCGGCTGCTCTGATGCCGCCGTGTTCCGGCTGTCAG
CGCAGGGGCGCCCGGTTCTTTTTGTCAAGACCGACCTGTCCGGTGCCCTGAATGAACTGCAGGACGAGGC
AGCGCGGCTATCGTGGCTGGCCACGACGGGCGTTCCTTGCGCAGCTGTGCTCGACGTTGTCACTGAAGCG
GGAAGGGACTGGCTGCTATTGGGCGAAGTGCCGGGGCAGGATCTCCTGTCATCTCACCTTGCTCCTGCCG
AGAAAGTATCCATCATGGCTGATGCAATGCGGCGGCTGCATACGCTTGATCCGGCTACCTGCCCATTCGA
CCACCAAGCGAAACATCGCATCGAGCGAGCACGTACTCGGATGGAAGCCGGTCTTGTCGATCAGGATGAT
CTGGACGAAGAGCATCAGGGGCTCGCGCCAGCCGAACTGTTCGCCAGGCTCAAGGCGCGCATGCCCGACG
GCGAGGATCTCGTCGTGACCCATGGCGATGCCTGCTTGCCGAATATCATGGTGGAAAATGGCCGCTTTTC
TGGATTCATCGACTGTGGCCGGCTGGGTGTGGCGGACCGCTATCAGGACATAGCGTTGGCTACCCGTGAT
ATTGCTGAAGAGCTTGGCGGCGAATGGGCTGACCGCTTCCTCGTGCTTTACGGTATCGCCGCTCCCGATT
CGCAGCGCATCGCCTTCTATCGCCTTCTTGACGAGTTCTTCTGAGCGGGACTCTGGGGTTCGAAATGACC
GACCAAGCGACGCCCAACCTGCCATCACGAGATTTCGATTCCACCGCCGCCTTCTATGAAAGGTTGGGCT
TCGGAATCGTTTTCCGGGACGCCGGCTGGATGATCCTCCAGCGCGGGGATCTCATGCTGGAGTTCTTCGC
CCACCCCAACTTGTTTATTGCAGCTTATAATGGTTACAAATAAAGCAATAGCATCACAAATTTCACAAAT
AAAGCATTTTTTTCACTGCATTCTAGTTGTGGTTTGTCCAAACTCATCAATGTATCTTATCATGTCTGTA
TACCGTCGACCTCTAGCTAGAGCTTGGCGTAATCATGGTCATAGCTGTTTCCTGTGTGAAATTGTTATCC
GCTCACAATTCCACACAACATACGAGCCGGAAGCATAAAGTGTAAAGCCTGGGGTGCCTAATGAGTGAGC
TAACTCACATTAATTGCGTTGCGCTCACTGCCCGCTTTCCAGTCGGGAAACCTGTCGTGCCAGCTGCATT
AATGAATCGGCCAACGCGCGGGGAGAGGCGGTTTGCGTATTGGGCGCTCTTCCGCTTCCTCGCTCACTGA
CTCGCTGCGCTCGGTCGTTCGGCTGCGGCGAGCGGTATCAGCTCACTCAAAGGCGGTAATACGGTTATCC
ACAGAATCAGGGGATAACGCAGGAAAGAACATGTGAGCAAAAGGCCAGCAAAAGGCCAGGAACCGTAAAA
AGGCCGCGTTGCTGGCGTTTTTCCATAGGCTCCGCCCCCCTGACGAGCATCACAAAAATCGACGCTCAAG
TCAGAGGTGGCGAAACCCGACAGGACTATAAAGATACCAGGCGTTTCCCCCTGGAAGCTCCCTCGTGCGC
TCTCCTGTTCCGACCCTGCCGCTTACCGGATACCTGTCCGCCTTTCTCCCTTCGGGAAGCGTGGCGCTTT
CTCAATGCTCACGCTGTAGGTATCTCAGTTCGGTGTAGGTCGTTCGCTCCAAGCTGGGCTGTGTGCACGA
ACCCCCCGTTCAGCCCGACCGCTGCGCCTTATCCGGTAACTATCGTCTTGAGTCCAACCCGGTAAGACAC
GACTTATCGCCACTGGCAGCAGCCACTGGTAACAGGATTAGCAGAGCGAGGTATGTAGGCGGTGCTACAG
AGTTCTTGAAGTGGTGGCCTAACTACGGCTACACTAGAAGGACAGTATTTGGTATCTGCGCTCTGCTGAA
GCCAGTTACCTTCGGAAAAAGAGTTGGTAGCTCTTGATCCGGCAAACAAACCACCGCTGGTAGCGGTGGT
TTTTTTGTTTGCAAGCAGCAGATTACGCGCAGAAAAAAAGGATCTCAAGAAGATCCTTTGATCTTTTCTA
CGGGGTCTGACGCTCAGTGGAACGAAAACTCACGTTAAGGGATTTTGGTCATGAGATTATCAAAAAGGAT
CTTCACCTAGATCCTTTTAAATTAAAAATGAAGTTTTAAATCAATCTAAAGTATATATGAGTAAACTTGG
TCTGACAGTTACCAATGCTTAATCAGTGAGGCACCTATCTCAGCGATCTGTCTATTTCGTTCATCCATAG
TTGCCTGACTCCCCGTCGTGTAGATAACTACGATACGGGAGGGCTTACCATCTGGCCCCAGTGCTGCAAT
GATACCGCGAGACCCACGCTCACCGGCTCCAGATTTATCAGCAATAAACCAGCCAGCCGGAAGGGCCGAG
CGCAGAAGTGGTCCTGCAACTTTATCCGCCTCCATCCAGTCTATTAATTGTTGCCGGGAAGCTAGAGTAA
GTAGTTCGCCAGTTAATAGTTTGCGCAACGTTGTTGCCATTGCTACAGGCATCGTGGTGTCACGCTCGTC
GTTTGGTATGGCTTCATTCAGCTCCGGTTCCCAACGATCAAGGCGAGTTACATGATCCCCCATGTTGTGC
AAAAAAGCGGTTAGCTCCTTCGGTCCTCCGATCGTTGTCAGAAGTAAGTTGGCCGCAGTGTTATCACTCA
TGGTTATGGCAGCACTGCATAATTCTCTTACTGTCATGCCATCCGTAAGATGCTTTTCTGTGACTGGTGA
GTACTCAACCAAGTCATTCTGAGAATAGTGTATGCGGCGACCGAGTTGCTCTTGCCCGGCGTCAATACGG
GATAATACCGCGCCACATAGCAGAACTTTAAAAGTGCTCATCATTGGAAAACGTTCTTCGGGGCGAAAAC
TCTCAAGGATCTTACCGCTGTTGAGATCCAGTTCGATGTAACCCACTCGTGCACCCAACTGATCTTCAGC
ATCTTTTACTTTCACCAGCGTTTCTGGGTGAGCAAAAACAGGAAGGCAAAATGCCGCAAAAAAGGGAATA
AGGGCGACACGGAAATGTTGAATACTCATACTCTTCCTTTTTCAATATTATTGAAGCATTTATCAGGGTT
ATTGTCTCATGAGCGGATACATATTTGAATGTATTTAGAAAAATAAACAAATAGGGGTTCCGCGCACATT
TCCCCGAAAAGTGCCACCTGACGTC
Features (pLannotate 1.2.2; 25 found; start..end, strand, type, name):
     36..80      -  misc_feature   bom (fragment): basis of mobility region from pBR322
    235..614     +  enhancer       CMV enhancer: human cytomegalovirus immediate early enhancer
    615..818     +  promoter       CMV promoter: human cytomegalovirus (CMV) immediate early promoter
    814..847     +  LTR            5' LTR (truncated) (fragment): truncated 5' long terminal repeat (LTR) from HIV-1
    863..881     +  promoter       T7 promoter: promoter for bacteriophage T7 RNA polymerase
    907..3519    +  CDS            Trpv4: TRPV4_RAT - Also known as Vroac. Experimental evidence at protein level: Swiss-Prot protein existence level 1. Non-selective calcium permeant cation channel involved in osmotic sensitivity and mechanosensitivity (PubMed:11081638). Activation by exposure to hypotonicity within the physiological range exhibits an outward rectification (PubMed:11081638). Also activated by heat, low pH, citrate and phorbol esters (By similarity). Increase of intracellular Ca(2+) potentiates currents (By similarity). Channel activity seems to be regulated by a calmodulin-dependent mechanism with a negative feedback
   3697..4221    +  CDS            FTL: FRIL_HUMAN - Experimental evidence at protein level: Swiss-Prot protein existence level 1. Stores iron in a soluble, non-toxic, readily available form. Important for iron homeostasis. Iron is taken up in the ferrous form and deposited as ferric hydroxides after oxidation. Also plays a role in delivery of iron to cells. Mediates iron uptake in capsule cells of the developing kidney (By similarity). From Homo sapiens (Human).
   4291..4839    +  CDS            FTH1 (sequence withheld): FRIH_HUMAN - Also known as FTH, FTHL6. Experimental evidence at protein level: Swiss-Prot protein existence level 1. Stores iron in a soluble, non-toxic, readily available form. Important for iron homeostasis. Has ferroxidase activity. Iron is taken up in the ferrous form and deposited as ferric hydroxides after oxidation. Also plays a role in delivery of iron to cells. Mediates iron uptake in capsule cells of the developing kidney (By similarity). From Homo sapiens (Human).
   4924..4979    +  CDS            P2A (fragment): 2A peptide from porcine teschovirus-1 polyprotein Eukaryotic ribosomes fail to insert a peptide bond between the Gly and Pro residues, yielding separate polypeptides.
   4987..5693    +  CDS            mCherry (fragment): monomeric derivative of DsRed fluorescent protein (Shaner et al., 2004) mammalian codon-optimized
   5704..5722    -  promoter       SP6 promoter: promoter for bacteriophage SP6 RNA polymerase
   5748..5972    +  polyA_signal   bGH poly(A) signal: bovine growth hormone polyadenylation signal
   5976..5997    +  promoter       SV40 promoter (fragment): SV40 enhancer and early promoter
   6018..6446    +  rep_origin     f1 ori (sequence partly withheld): f1 bacteriophage origin of replication; arrow indicates direction of (+) strand synthesis
   6460..6790    +  promoter       SV40 promoter: SV40 enhancer and early promoter
   6857..7648    +  CDS            neo: KKA2_KLEPN - Also known as kan, nptII. Experimental evidence at protein level: Swiss-Prot protein existence level 1. Resistance to kanamycin, neomycin, paromomycin, ribostamycin, butirosin and gentamicin B. From Klebsiella pneumoniae.
   7672..7830    +  CDS            ble (fragment): BLE_KLEPN - Experimental evidence at protein level: Swiss-Prot protein existence level 1. Binding protein with a strong affinity to the bleomycin family of antibiotics. Binds to CL990; an antimitotic-antibiotic compound. From Klebsiella pneumoniae.
   7825..7946    +  polyA_signal   SV40 poly(A) signal: SV40 polyadenylation signal
   8019..8035    -  protein_bind   lac operator: The lac repressor binds to the lac operator to inhibit transcription in E. coli. This inhibition can be relieved by adding lactose or isopropyl-β-D-thiogalactopyranoside (IPTG). lac repressor encoded by lacI
   8043..8073    -  promoter       lac promoter: promoter for the E. coli lac operon
   8088..8109    -  protein_bind   CAP binding site: CAP binding activates transcription in the presence of cAMP. E. coli catabolite activator protein
   8122..8214    -  CDS            lacI (fragment): lac repressor; lacI; The lac repressor binds to the lac operator to inhibit transcription in E. coli. This inhibition can be relieved by adding lactose or isopropyl-β-D-thiogalactopyranoside (IPTG).
   8397..8985    -  rep_origin     ori: high-copy-number ColE1/pMB1/pBR322/pUC origin of replication
   9156..10016   -  CDS            AmpR: β-lactamase; bla; confers resistance to ampicillin, carbenicillin, and related antibiotics
  10017..10121   -  promoter       AmpR promoter: bla
