[The description below was written by a language model from this plasmid's Addgene catalogue record and pLannotate feature annotations shown in this document.]
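Description:
pcDNA3.0-TRPV4-p2A-ferritin-p2A-mCherry is a mammalian expression plasmid of about 10.2 kb built on the Invitrogen pcDNA3.0 backbone. In E. coli it is maintained at high copy through a ColE1/pUC-type origin and selected with ampicillin via the β-lactamase gene. An f1 origin is also present. For mammalian cells, a neomycin phosphotransferase gene driven by the SV40 early promoter and ended by an SV40 polyadenylation signal allows G418 selection of stable transfectants.

The roughly 4.8 kb insert, cloned between KpnI and AscI sites, sits downstream of the CMV immediate-early enhancer and promoter and is terminated by the bovine growth hormone polyadenylation signal. T7 and SP6 phage promoters flank it. It encodes a single open reading frame designed to yield three separate products. These are rat TRPV4 (a calcium-permeant, non-selective cation channel responsive to osmotic, mechanical and thermal stimuli), a ferritin component made up of human ferritin light chain (FTL) followed by heavy chain (FTH1), and the red fluorescent reporter mCherry. P2A peptides between the units cause ribosomal skipping, so the proteins are released separately from one transcript. The feature table annotates only the P2A preceding mCherry, although the construct name indicates another between TRPV4 and ferritin. A FLAG tag is recorded, but its position is not stated and it is not annotated.

The stated purpose is tricistronic co-expression of channel, iron-storage protein and reporter in mammalian cells. The associated publication concerns genetically targeted magnetic control of the nervous system. Because the 2A sites leave TRPV4 and ferritin unlinked, the plasmid may serve as an unfused comparison in that work, though the record does not say so.
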