Addgene plasmid #74309: pcDNA3.0-TRPV4-p2A-ferritin-p2A-mCherry
Purpose: Tricistronic expression of TRPV4, ferritin, and mCherry in mammalian cells
Depositing lab: Ali Guler. Depositing organization: University of Virginia. Publication: Genetically targeted magnetic control of the nervous system. Wheeler MA, Smith CJ, Ottolini M, Barker BS, Purohit AM, Grippo RM, Gaykema RP, Spano AJ, Beenhakker MP, Kucenas S, Patel MK, Deppmann CD, Guler AD. Nat Neurosci. 2016 Mar 7. doi: 10.1038/nn.4265. PubMed 26950006.
Backbone
  Vector backbone: pcDNA3.0
  Backbone manufacturer: Invitrogen
  Backbone size w/o insert (bp): 5375
  Vector type: Mammalian Expression
  Selectable markers: Neomycin (select with G418)
Growth in bacteria
  Bacterial resistance: Ampicillin, 100 μg/mL
  Growth temperature: 37°C
  Growth strain: DH5alpha
  Copy number: High Copy
Gene/Insert
  Gene/Insert name: TRPV4-p2A-ferritin-p2A-mCherry (alt name: TRPV4 (rat); FTL (human); FTH1(human))
  Species: H. sapiens (human), R. norvegicus (rat)
  Insert size (bp): 4815
  Entrez Gene: Trpv4 (a.k.a. Otrpc4, Vroac)
  Promoter: CMV
  Tag / fusion protein: FLAG
  Cloning method: Restriction Enzyme; 5′ cloning site KpnI (not destroyed); 3′ cloning site AscI (not destroyed)
  Sequencing primers: 5′ CMV-F; 3′ BGH-rev
Terms and licenses: Academic/Nonprofit Terms; Industry Terms: Not Available to Industry
How to cite: pcDNA3.0-TRPV4-p2A-ferritin-p2A-mCherry was a gift from Ali Guler (Addgene plasmid # 74309 ; http://n2t.net/addgene:74309 ; RRID:Addgene_74309)
