>Addgene plasmid #74309 | pcDNA3.0-TRPV4-p2A-ferritin-p2A-mCherry | addgene partial sequence | sequence record 152309 | CMV-F 5'-CGCAAATGGGCGGTAGGCGTG-3'
GCAGAGCTCTCTGGCTAACTAGAGAACCCACTGCTTACTGGCTTATCGAAATTAATACGACTCACTATAG
GGAGACCCAAGCTTGGTACCGCCACCATGGCAGATCCTGGTGATGGCCCCCGTGCAGCGCCTGGGGATGT
GGCTGAGCCCCCTGGAGACGAGAGTGGCACTTCTGGTGGGGAGGCCTTCCCCCTCTCTTCCCTGGCCAAC
CTGTTTGAGGGAGAGGAAGGCTCCTCTTCTCTTTCACCAGTGGATGCTAGCCGCCCTGCTGGCCCCGGGG
ATGGACGTCCAAACCTGCGTATGAAGTTCCAGGGCGCTTTCCGCAAGGGGGTTCCCAACCCCATTGACCT
GCTGGAGTCCACCCTGTATGAGTCCTCAGTAGTGCCTGGGCCCAAGAAAGCGCCCATGGATTCGTTGTTC
GACTATGGCACTTACCGGCACCACCCCAGTGACAACAAGAGATGGAGGAGGAAGGTCGTAGAGAAGCAGC
CACAGAGCCCCAAAGCTCCCGCCCCCCAGCCACCCCCCATCCTCAAAGTCTTCAACCGGCCCATCCTCTT
TGACATCGTGTCCCGGGGCTCCACTGCCGACCTGGACGGACTGCTCTCCTACTTGCTGACCCACAAGAAG
CGCCTGACTGATGAGGAGTTCCGGGAACCATCCACAGGGAAGACCTGCCTGCCCAAGGCACTTCTGAACT
TAAGCAATGGCCGAAACGACACCATCCCAGTGTTGCTGGACATTGCGGAACGCACGGGCAACATGCGGGA
GTTCATCAACTCGCCCTTCAGAGACATCTACTACCGAGGGCAGACGGCACTGCACATCGCCATTGAACGG
CGCTGCAAGCATTACGTGGAGCTCCTGGTGGCCCAGGGAGCCGATGTGCACGCGCAGGCCCGAGGGCGGT
TCTTCCAGCCCAAGGATGAGGGTGGCTACTTCTACTTTGGGGAGCTGCCCTTGTCCTTG
