>Addgene plasmid #74309 | pcDNA3.0-TRPV4-p2A-ferritin-p2A-mCherry | addgene partial sequence | sequence record 152400 | mCherry-R 5'-TTGGTCACCTTCAGCTTGG-3'
GGCGGCCCTCGCCCTCGCCCTCGATCTCGAACTCGTGGCCGTTCACGGAGCCCTCCATGTGCACCTTGAA
GCGCATGAACTCCTTGATGATGGCCATGTTATCCTCCTCGCCCTTGCTCACGGATCCGGGACCGGGGTTT
TCTTCCACGTCTCCTGCTTGCTTTAACAGAGAGAAGTTCGTGGCGCCGCTGCCGCTAGCCACTCGGGAGG
AGCCTCCACCCCCTTTGTCATCGTCGTCTTTATAGTCGCTCCCGCCACCCCCGCGTGC
[549 nt withheld, positions 269-817]
GACGCGGGAGGAGCCGCCGCCGCCTTTATCATCATCATCTTTATAATCGGAGCCGCCGCCGCCGCGGGCG
TCGTGCTTGAGAGTGAGCCTTTCGAAGAGATACTCGCCCAGCCCAGCCTCCGGGCCACCCAGCCTGTGGA
GGTTGGTCAGGTGGTCACCCATCTTCTTGATAAGCTTCACTTCCTCATCTA
