>Addgene plasmid #74309 | pcDNA3.0-TRPV4-p2A-ferritin-p2A-mCherry | addgene partial sequence | sequence record 152814 | rTRPV4-F 5'-ccaaggagagcaagcacatc-3'
ATCCTGGACATCGAGCGCTCCTTCCCTGTGTTCCTGAGGAAGGCCTTCCGCTCCGGAGAGATGGTGACAG
TGGGCAAGAGCTCGGATGGCACTCCAGACCGCAGGTGGTGCTTCAGGGTGGACGAGGTGAACTGGTCTCA
CTGGAACCAGAACCTGGGCATCATTAACGAGGACCCCGGCAAGAGCGAGATCTACCAGTACTATGGCTTC
TCCCATACCATGGGGCGCCTCCGCAGGGATCGCTGGTCCTCAGTGGTGCCCCGCGTGGTGGAGCTGAACA
AGAACTCAGGCACAGATGAAGTGGTGGTCCCCCTGGATAACCTAGGGAACCCCAACTGTGACGGCCACCA
GCAAGGTTATGCTCCCAAGTGGAGGGCGGAGGACGCACCACTGGATTACAAGGACGATGACGATAAGGGA
TCCGGCAGCGGCGCCACCAACTTCAGCCTGCTGAAGCAGGCCGGCGACGTGGAGGAGAACCCCGGCCCCC
TCGAGTCCGGAGCACGGGGCGGGGGCGGTTCTGATTATAAGGACGACGACGACAAAGGAGGAGGCGGCTC
CTCTCGGGTTATGGGCTCCCAGATTCGTCAGAATTATTCCACCGACGTGGAGGCAGCCGTCAACAGCCTG
GTCAATTTGTACCTGCAGGCCTCCTACACCTACCTCTCTCTGGGCTTCTATTTCGACCGCGATGATGTGG
CTCTGGAAGGCGTGAGCCACTTCTTCCGCGAATTGGCCGAGGAGAAGCGCGAGGGCTACGAGCGTCTCCT
GAAGATGCAAAACCAGCGTGGCGGCCGCGCTCTCTTCCAGGACATCAAGAAGCCAGCTGAAGATGAGTGG
GGTAAAACCCCAGACGCCATGAAAGCTGCCATGGCCCTGGAGAAAAAGCTGAACCAGGCCC
